Addgene plasmid #116698: pHAGE-TGFB1-V367M
Purpose: Lentiviral expression of TGFB1 V367M
Depositing lab: Gordon Mills & Kenneth Scott. Depositing organization: Baylor College of Medicine. Publication: Systematic Functional Annotation of Somatic Mutations in Cancer. Ng PK, Li J, Jeong KJ, Shao S, Chen H, Tsang YH, Sengupta S, Wang Z, Bhavana VH, Tran R, Soewito S, Minussi DC, Moreno D, Kong K, Dogruluk T, Lu H, Gao J, Tokheim C, Zhou DC, Johnson AM, Zeng J, Ip CKM, Ju Z, Wester M, Yu S, Li Y, Vellano CP, Schultz N, Karchin R, Ding L, Lu Y, Cheung LWT, Chen K, Shaw KR, Meric-Bernstam F, Scott KL, Yi S, Sahni N, Liang H, Mills GB. Cancer Cell. 2018 Mar 12;33(3):450-462.e10. doi: 10.1016/j.ccell.2018.01.021. PubMed 29533785.
Backbone
  Vector backbone: pHAGE
  Vector type: Lentiviral
Growth in bacteria
  Bacterial resistance: Ampicillin, 100 μg/mL
  Growth temperature: 37°C
  Growth strain: Stbl3
  Copy number: High Copy
Gene/Insert
  Gene/Insert name: TGFB1
  Species: H. sapiens (human)
  Mutation: V367M
  Entrez Gene: TGFB1 (a.k.a. CED, DPD1, IBDIMDE, LAP, TGF-beta1, TGFB, TGFbeta)
  Cloning method: Gateway Cloning
Terms and licenses: Academic/Nonprofit Terms; Industry Terms: Not Available to Industry
How to cite: pHAGE-TGFB1-V367M was a gift from Gordon Mills & Kenneth Scott (Addgene plasmid # 116698 ; http://n2t.net/addgene:116698 ; RRID:Addgene_116698)
