[The description below was written by a language model from this plasmid's Addgene catalogue record, the feature table of its GenBank file and pLannotate feature annotations shown in this document.]
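Description:
pHAGE-TGFB1-V367M is an HIV-1-based, self-inactivating lentiviral expression plasmid of about 9.7 kb, built on the pHAGE backbone to deliver a mutant form of human TGFB1 into mammalian cells. It is propagated in E. coli through a high-copy ColE1/pUC-type origin and selected with ampicillin via the bla (AmpR) gene. The viral portion contains a truncated 5' LTR, the Ψ packaging signal with an adjoining gag fragment, the Rev response element for Rev-dependent nuclear export of the genomic RNA, the cPPT/CTS element that aids nuclear import and transduction, and a ΔU3 3' LTR that inactivates LTR promoter activity after integration. Because only fragments of gag, rev and nef are annotated, packaging functions would have to be supplied in trans.

Between the LTRs, the constitutive human EF-1α promoter drives the TGFB1 open reading frame carrying the V367M substitution. The insert is flanked by attB1 and attB2 sites, consistent with its recorded introduction by Gateway recombination. A V5 epitope tag is annotated just downstream of attB2, although the record does not establish whether it is read in frame with TGFB1. An EMCV IRES then allows EGFP to be translated from the same transcript, marking transduced cells, and a WPRE enhances transcript expression. No mammalian drug-selection marker is annotated.

The construct comes from a study on the systematic functional annotation of somatic mutations in cancer, so it serves for stable expression and functional testing of this TGFB1 variant. The separate 1,173 bp GenBank record covers only part of the plasmid, carries no feature annotation, and probably corresponds to the insert region.
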