Features (pLannotate 1.2.2; 27 found; start..end, strand, type, name):
    377..634     +  LTR            5' LTR (truncated): truncated 5' long terminal repeat (LTR) from HIV-1
    681..806     +  misc_feature   HIV-1 Ψ: packaging signal of human immunodeficiency virus type 1
    790..1128    +  CDS            HIV-1 gag (fragment): gag protein from human immunodeficiency virus 1; gag
   1303..1536    +  misc_feature   RRE: The Rev response element (RRE) of HIV-1 allows for Rev-dependent mRNA export from the nucleus to the cytoplasm.
   1913..2013    +  CDS            Rev (fragment): human immunodeficiency virus 1 (HIV-1) Rev protein; rev; enhances nuclear export of unspliced and incompletely spliced viral mRNAs
   2058..2175    +  misc_feature   cPPT/CTS: central polypurine tract and central termination sequence of HIV-1
   2223..3401    +  promoter       EF-1α promoter: strong constitutive promoter for human elongation factor EF-1α
   3422..3442    +  protein_bind   attB1: mutant version of attB; core recombination site for the Gateway® BP reaction BP Clonase™
   3448..4617    +  CDS            TGFB1: TGFB1_HUMAN - Also known as TGFB. Experimental evidence at protein level: Swiss-Prot protein existence level 1. [Transforming growth factor beta-1]: Multifunctional protein that regulates the growth and differentiation of various cell types and is involved in various processes, such as normal development, immune function, microglia function and responses to neurodegeneration (By similarity). Activation into mature form follows different steps: following cleavage of the proprotein in the Golgi apparatus, Latency- associated peptide (LAP) and Transforming growth factor beta-1 (TGF- beta-1) chain
   4622..4646    -  protein_bind   attB2: mutant version of attB; recombination site for the Gateway® BP reaction BP Clonase™
   4699..4740    +  CDS            V5 tag: epitope tag from simian virus 5
   4866..5328    +  misc_feature   IRES: internal ribosome entry site (IRES) of the encephalomyocarditis virus (EMCV)
   5342..6061    +  CDS            EGFP: the original enhanced GFP (Yang et al., 1996) mammalian codon-optimized
   6075..6663    +  misc_feature   WPRE: woodchuck hepatitis virus posttranscriptional regulatory element
   6671..6736    +  CDS            nef (fragment): NEF_HV1Z2 - Experimental evidence at protein level: Swiss-Prot protein existence level 1. Extracellular Nef protein targets CD4(+) T-lymphocytes for apoptosis by interacting with CXCR4 surface receptors. From Human immunodeficiency virus type 1 group M subtype D (isolate Z2/CDC-Z34) (HIV-1).
   6738..6971    +  LTR            3' LTR (ΔU3): self-inactivating 3' long terminal repeat (LTR) from HIV-1
   7176..7280    +  promoter       AmpR promoter: bla
   7281..8141    +  CDS            AmpR: β-lactamase; bla; confers resistance to ampicillin, carbenicillin, and related antibiotics
   8312..8900    +  rep_origin     ori: high-copy-number ColE1/pMB1/pBR322/pUC origin of replication
   9083..9137    +  CDS            lacI (fragment): lac repressor; lacI; The lac repressor binds to the lac operator to inhibit transcription in E. coli. This inhibition can be relieved by adding lactose or isopropyl-β-D-thiogalactopyranoside (IPTG).
   9143..9236    +  rep_origin     SV40 ori (fragment): SV40 origin of replication
   9261..9298    +  CDS            lacI (fragment): lac repressor; lacI; The lac repressor binds to the lac operator to inhibit transcription in E. coli. This inhibition can be relieved by adding lactose or isopropyl-β-D-thiogalactopyranoside (IPTG).
   9311..9332    +  protein_bind   CAP binding site: CAP binding activates transcription in the presence of cAMP. E. coli catabolite activator protein
   9347..9377    +  promoter       lac promoter: promoter for the E. coli lac operon
   9385..9401    +  protein_bind   lac operator: The lac repressor binds to the lac operator to inhibit transcription in E. coli. This inhibition can be relieved by adding lactose or isopropyl-β-D-thiogalactopyranoside (IPTG). lac repressor encoded by lacI
   9435..9518    +  polyA_signal   SV40 poly(A) signal (fragment): SV40 polyadenylation signal
   9685..329     +  CDS            nef (fragment) (across the origin): NEF_HV1BR - Experimental evidence at protein level: Swiss-Prot protein existence level 1. Extracellular Nef protein targets CD4(+) T-lymphocytes for apoptosis by interacting with CXCR4 surface receptors (PubMed:14990729). From Human immunodeficiency virus type 1 group M subtype B (isolate BRU/LAI) (HIV-1).
>Addgene plasmid #116698 | pHAGE-TGFB1-V367M | addgene full sequence | sequence record 250540 | Addgene NGS Result
TGGAAGGGCTAATTCACTCCCAAAGAAGACAAGATATCCTTGATCTGTGGATCTACCACACACAAGGCTA
CTTCCCTGATTAGCAGAACTACACACCAGGGCCAGGGGTCAGATATCCACTGACCTTTGGATGGTGCTAC
AAGCTAGTACCAGTTGAGCCAGATAAGGTAGAAGAGGCCAATAAAGGAGAGAACACCAGCTTGTTACACC
CTGTGAGCCTGCATGGGATGGATGACCCGGAGAGAGAAGTGTTAGAGTGGAGGTTTGACAGCCGCCTAGC
ATTTCATCACGTGGCCCGAGAGCTGCATCCGGAGTACTTCAAGAACTGCTGATATCGAGCTTGCTACAAG
GGACTTTCCGCTGGGGACTTTCCAGGGAGGCGTGGCCTGGGCGGGACTGGGGAGTGGCGAGCCCTCAGAT
CCTGCATATAAGCAGCTGCTTTTTGCCTGTACTGGGTCTCTCTGGTTAGACCAGATCTGAGCCTGGGAGC
TCTCTGGCTAACTAGGGAACCCACTGCTTAAGCCTCAATAAAGCTTGCCTTGAGTGCTTCAAGTAGTGTG
TGCCCGTCTGTTGTGTGACTCTGGTAACTAGAGATCCCTCAGACCCTTTTAGTCAGTGTGGAAAATCTCT
AGCAGTGGCGCCCGAACAGGGACTTGAAAGCGAAAGGGAAACCAGAGGAGCTCTCTCGACGCAGGACTCG
GCTTGCTGAAGCGCGCACGGCAAGAGGCGAGGGGCGGCGACTGGTGAGTACGCCAAAAATTTTGACTAGC
GGAGGCTAGAAGGAGAGAGATGGGTGCGAGAGCGTCAGTATTAAGCGGGGGAGAATTAGATCGCGATGGG
AAAAAATTCGGTTAAGGCCAGGGGGAAAGAAAAAATATAAATTAAAACATATAGTATGGGCAAGCAGGGA
GCTAGAACGATTCGCAGTTAATCCTGGCCTGTTAGAAACATCAGAAGGCTGTAGACAAATACTGGGACAG
CTACAACCATCCCTTCAGACAGGATCAGAAGAACTTAGATCATTATATAATACAGTAGCAACCCTCTATT
GTGTGCATCAAAGGATAGAGATAAAAGACACCAAGGAAGCTTTAGACAAGATAGAGGAAGAGCAAAACAA
AAGTAAGACCACCGCACAGCAAGCGGCCGGCCGCTGATCTTCAGACCTGGAGGAGGAGATATGAGGGACA
ATTGGAGAAGTGAATTATATAAATATAAAGTAGTAAAAATTGAACCATTAGGAGTAGCACCCACCAAGGC
AAAGAGAAGAGTGGTGCAGAGAGAAAAAAGAGCAGTGGGAATAGGAGCTTTGTTCCTTGGGTTCTTGGGA
GCAGCAGGAAGCACTATGGGCGCAGCGTCAATGACGCTGACGGTACAGGCCAGACAATTATTGTCTGGTA
TAGTGCAGCAGCAGAACAATTTGCTGAGGGCTATTGAGGCGCAACAGCATCTGTTGCAACTCACAGTCTG
GGGCATCAAGCAGCTCCAGGCAAGAATCCTGGCTGTGGAAAGATACCTAAAGGATCAACAGCTCCTGGGG
ATTTGGGGTTGCTCTGGAAAACTCATTTGCACCACTGCTGTGCCTTGGAATGCTAGTTGGAGTAATAAAT
CTCTGGAACAGATTTGGAATCACACGACCTGGATGGAGTGGGACAGAGAAATTAACAATTACACAAGCTT
AATACACTCCTTAATTGAAGAATCGCAAAACCAGCAAGAAAAGAATGAACAAGAATTATTGGAATTAGAT
AAATGGGCAAGTTTGTGGAATTGGTTTAACATAACAAATTGGCTGTGGTATATAAAATTATTCATAATGA
TAGTAGGAGGCTTGGTAGGTTTAAGAATAGTTTTTGCTGTACTTTCTATAGTGAATAGAGTTAGGCAGGG
ATATTCACCATTATCGTTTCAGACCCACCTCCCAACCCCGAGGGGACCCGACAGGCCCGAAGGAATAGAA
GAAGAAGGTGGAGAGAGAGACAGAGACAGATCCATTCGATTAGTGAACGGATCTCGACGGTATCGCCGAA
TTCACAAATGGCAGTATTCATCCACAATTTTAAAAGAAAAGGGGGGATTGGGGGGTACAGTGCAGGGGAA
AGAATAGTAGACATAATAGCAACAGACATACAAACTAAAGAATTACAAAAACAAATTACAAAAATTCAAA
ATTTTCGGGTTTATTACAGGGACAGCAGAGATCCAGTTTGGACTAGTCGTGAGGCTCCGGTGCCCGTCAG
TGGGCAGAGCGCACATCGCCCACAGTCCCCGAGAAGTTGGGGGGAGGGGTCGGCAATTGAACCGGTGCCT
AGAGAAGGTGGCGCGGGGTAAACTGGGAAAGTGATGTCGTGTACTGGCTCCGCCTTTTTCCCGAGGGTGG
GGGAGAACCGTATATAAGTGCAGTAGTCGCCGTGAACGTTCTTTTTCGCAACGGGTTTGCCGCCAGAACA
CAGGTAAGTGCCGTGTGTGGTTCCCGCGGGCCTGGCCTCTTTACGGGTTATGGCCCTTGCGTGCCTTGAA
TTACTTCCACCTGGCTGCAGTACGTGATTCTTGATCCCGAGCTTCGGGTTGGAAGTGGGTGGGAGAGTTC
GAGGCCTTGCGCTTAAGGAGCCCCTTCGCCTCGTGCTTGAGTTGAGGCCTGGCCTGGGCGCTGGGGCCGC
CGCGTGCGAATCTGGTGGCACCTTCGCGCCTGTCTCGCTGCTTTCGATAAGTCTCTAGCCATTTAAAATT
TTTGATGACCTGCTGCGACGCTTTTTTTCTGGCAAGATAGTCTTGTAAATGCGGGCCAAGATCTGCACAC
TGGTATTTCGGTTTTTGGGGCCGCGGGCGGCGACGGGGCCCGTGCGTCCCAGCGCACATGTTCGGCGAGG
CGGGGCCTGCGAGCGCGGCCACCGAGAATCGGACGGGGGTAGTCTCAAGCTGGCCGGCCTGCTCTGGTGC
CTGGCCTCGCGCCGCCGTGTATCGCCCCGCCCTGGGCGGCAAGGCTGGCCCGGTCGGCACCAGTTGCGTG
AGCGGAAAGATGGCCGCTTCCCGGCCCTGCTGCAGGGAGCTCAAAATGGAGGACGCGGCGCTCGGGAGAG
CGGGCGGGTGAGTCACCCACACAAAGGAAAAGGGCCTTTCCGTCCTCAGCCGTCGCTTCATGTGACTCCA
CGGAGTACCGGGCGCCGTCCAGGCACCTCGATTAGTTCTCGAGCTTTTGGAGTACGTCGTCTTTAGGTTG
GGGGGAGGGGTTTTATGCGATGGAGTTTCCCCACACTGAGTGGGTGGAGACTGAAGTTAGGCCAGCTTGG
CACTTGATGTAATTCTCCTTGGAATTTGCCCTTTTTGAGTTTGGATCTTGGTTCATTCTCAAGCCTCAGA
CAGTGGTTCAAAGTTTTTTTCTTCCATTTCAGGTGTCGTGAAGCGGCCCTGCAGATATCAACAAGTTTGT
ACAAAAAAGCAGGCACCATGCCGCCCTCCGGGCTGCGGCTGCTGCCGCTGCTGCTACCGCTGCTGTGGCT
ACTGGTGCTGACGCCTGGCCGGCCGGCCGCGGGACTATCCACCTGCAAGACTATCGACATGGAGCTGGTG
AAGCGGAAGCGCATCGAGGCCATCCGCGGCCAGATCCTGTCCAAGCTGCGGCTCGCCAGCCCCCCGAGCC
AGGGGGAGGTGCCGCCCGGCCCGCTGCCCGAGGCCGTGCTCGCCCTGTACAACAGCACCCGCGACCGGGT
GGCCGGGGAGAGTGCAGAACCGGAGCCCGAGCCTGAGGCCGACTACTACGCCAAGGAGGTCACCCGCGTG
CTAATGGTGGAAACCCACAACGAAATCTATGACAAGTTCAAGCAGAGTACACACAGCATATATATGTTCT
TCAACACATCAGAGCTCCGAGAAGCGGTACCTGAACCCGTGTTGCTCTCCCGGGCAGAGCTGCGTCTGCT
GAGGCTCAAGTTAAAAGTGGAGCAGCACGTGGAGCTGTACCAGAAATACAGCAACAATTCCTGGCGATAC
CTCAGCAACCGGCTGCTGGCACCCAGCGACTCGCCAGAGTGGTTATCTTTTGATGTCACCGGAGTTGTGC
GGCAGTGGTTGAGCCGTGGAGGGGAAATTGAGGGCTTTCGCCTTAGCGCCCACTGCTCCTGTGACAGCAG
GGATAACACACTGCAAGTGGACATCAACGGGTTCACTACCGGCCGCCGAGGTGACCTGGCCACCATTCAT
GGCATGAACCGGCCTTTCCTGCTTCTCATGGCCACCCCGCTGGAGAGGGCCCAGCATCTGCAAAGCTCCC
GGCACCGCCGAGCCCTGGACACCAACTATTGCTTCAGCTCCACGGAGAAGAACTGCTGCGTGCGGCAGCT
GTACATTGACTTCCGCAAGGACCTCGGCTGGAAGTGGATCCACGAGCCCAAGGGCTACCATGCCAACTTC
TGCCTCGGGCCCTGCCCCTACATTTGGAGCCTGGACACGCAGTACAGCAAGGTCCTGGCCCTGTACAACC
AGCATAACCCGGGCGCCTCGGCGGCGCCGTGCTGCGTGCCGCAGGCGCTGGAGCCGCTGCCCATCATGTA
CTACGTGGGCCGCAAGCCCAAGGTGGAGCAGCTGTCCAACATGATCGTGCGCTCCTGCAAGTGCAGCTAG
AACCCAGCTTTCTTGTACAAAGTGGTTGATATCCAGCACAGTGGCGGCCGCTCGAGTCTAGAGGGCCCGC
GGTTCGAAGGTAAGCCTATCCCTAACCCTCTCCTCGGTCTCGATTCTACGCGTACCGGTTAGTAATGAGA
TCCCTCCCCCCCCCCTAACGTTACTGGCCGAAGCCGCTTGGAATAAGGCCGGTGTGCGTTTGTCTATATG
TTATTTTCCACCATATTGCCGTCTTTTGGCAATGTGAGGGCCCGGAAACCTGGCCCTGTCTTCTTGACGA
GCATTCCTAGGGGTCTTTCCCCTCTCGCCAAAGGAATGCAAGGTCTGTTGAATGTCGTGAAGGAAGCAGT
TCCTCTGGAAGCTTCTTGAAGACAAACAACGTCTGTAGCGACCCTTTGCAGGCAGCGGAACCCCCCACCT
GGCGACAGGTGCCTCTGCGGCCAAAAGCCACGTGTATAAGATACACCTGCAAAGGCGGCACAACCCCAGT
GCCACGTTGTGAGTTGGATAGTTGTGGAAAGAGTCAAATGGCTCTCCTCAAGCGTATTCAACAAGGGGCT
GAAGGATGCCCAGAAGGTACCCCATTGTATGGGATCTGATCTGGGGCCTCGGTGCACATGCTTTACATGT
GTTTAGTCGAGGTTAAAAAAACGTCTAGGCCCCCCGAACCACGGGGACGTGGTTTTCCTTTGAAAAACAC
GATGATAATATGGCCACACATATGGTGAGCAAGGGCGAGGAGCTGTTCACCGGGGTGGTGCCCATCCTGG
TCGAGCTGGACGGCGACGTAAACGGCCACAAGTTCAGCGTGTCCGGCGAGGGCGAGGGCGATGCCACCTA
CGGCAAGCTGACCCTGAAGTTCATCTGCACCACCGGCAAGCTGCCCGTGCCCTGGCCCACCCTCGTGACC
ACCCTGACCTACGGCGTGCAGTGCTTCAGCCGCTACCCCGACCACATGAAGCAGCACGACTTCTTCAAGT
CCGCCATGCCCGAAGGCTACGTCCAGGAGCGCACCATCTTCTTCAAGGACGACGGCAACTACAAGACCCG
CGCCGAGGTGAAGTTCGAGGGCGACACCCTGGTGAACCGCATCGAGCTGAAGGGCATCGACTTCAAGGAG
GACGGCAACATCCTGGGGCACAAGCTGGAGTACAACTACAACAGCCACAACGTCTATATCATGGCCGACA
AGCAGAAGAACGGCATCAAGGTGAACTTCAAGATCCGCCACAACATCGAGGACGGCAGCGTGCAGCTCGC
CGACCACTACCAGCAGAACACCCCCATCGGCGACGGCCCCGTGCTGCTGCCCGACAACCACTACCTGAGC
ACCCAGTCCGCCCTGAGCAAAGACCCCAACGAGAAGCGCGATCACATGGTCCTGCTGGAGTTCGTGACCG
CCGCCGGGATCACTCTCGGCATGGACGAGCTGTACAAGTAAATCGATAGATCCTAATCAACCTCTGGATT
ACAAAATTTGTGAAAGATTGACTGGTATTCTTAACTATGTTGCTCCTTTTACGCTATGTGGATACGCTGC
TTTAATGCCTTTGTATCATGCTATTGCTTCCCGTATGGCTTTCATTTTCTCCTCCTTGTATAAATCCTGG
TTGCTGTCTCTTTATGAGGAGTTGTGGCCCGTTGTCAGGCAACGTGGCGTGGTGTGCACTGTGTTTGCTG
ACGCAACCCCCACTGGTTGGGGCATTGCCACCACCTGTCAGCTCCTTTCCGGGACTTTCGCTTTCCCCCT
CCCTATTGCCACGGCGGAACTCATCGCCGCCTGCCTTGCCCGCTGCTGGACAGGGGCTCGGCTGTTGGGC
ACTGACAATTCCGTGGTGTTGTCGGGGAAATCATCGTCCTTTCCTTGGCTGCTCGCCTGTGTTGCCACCT
GGATTCTGCGCGGGACGTCCTTCTGCTACGTCCCTTCGGCCCTCAATCCAGCGGACCTTCCTTCCCGCGG
CCTGCTGCCGGCTCTGCGGCCTCTTCCGCGTCTTCGCCTTCGCCCTCAGACGAGTCGGATCTCCCTTTGG
GCCGCCTCCCCGCCTGAGATCCTTTAAGACCAATGACTTACAAGGCAGCTGTAGATCTTAGCCACTTTTT
AAAAGAAAAGGGGGGACTGGAAGGGCTAATTCACTCCCAACGAAGACAAGATCTGCTTTTTGCTTGTACT
GGGTCTCTCTGGTTAGACCAGATCTGAGCCTGGGAGCTCTCTGGCTAACTAGGGAACCCACTGCTTAAGC
CTCAATAAAGCTTGCCTTGAGTGCTTCAAGTAGTGTGTGCCCGTCTGTTGTGTGACTCTGGTAACTAGAG
ATCCCTCAGACCCTTTTAGTCAGTGTGGAAAATCTCTAGCAGTAGTAGTTCATGTCATCTTATTATTCAG
TATTTATAACTTGCAAAGAAATGAATATCAGAGAGTGAGAGGCCCGGGTTAATTAAGGAAAGGGCTAGAT
CATTCTTGAAGACGAAAGGGCCTCGTGATACGCCTATTTTTATAGGTTAATGTCATGATAATAATGGTTT
CTTAGACGTCAGGTGGCACTTTTCGGGGAAATGTGCGCGGAACCCCTATTTGTTTATTTTTCTAAATACA
TTCAAATATGTATCCGCTCATGAGACAATAACCCTGATAAATGCTTCAATAATATTGAAAAAGGAAGAGT
ATGAGTATTCAACATTTCCGTGTCGCCCTTATTCCCTTTTTTGCGGCATTTTGCCTTCCTGTTTTTGCTC
ACCCAGAAACGCTGGTGAAAGTAAAAGATGCTGAAGATCAGTTGGGTGCACGAGTGGGTTACATCGAACT
GGATCTCAACAGCGGTAAGATCCTTGAGAGTTTTCGCCCCGAAGAACGTTTTCCAATGATGAGCACTTTT
AAAGTTCTGCTATGTGGCGCGGTATTATCCCGTGTTGACGCCGGGCAAGAGCAACTCGGTCGCCGCATAC
ACTATTCTCAGAATGACTTGGTTGAGTACTCACCAGTCACAGAAAAGCATCTTACGGATGGCATGACAGT
AAGAGAATTATGCAGTGCTGCCATAACCATGAGTGATAACACTGCGGCCAACTTACTTCTGACAACGATC
GGAGGACCGAAGGAGCTAACCGCTTTTTTGCACAACATGGGGGATCATGTAACTCGCCTTGATCGTTGGG
AACCGGAGCTGAATGAAGCCATACCAAACGACGAGCGTGACACCACGATGCCTGTAGCAATGGCAACAAC
GTTGCGCAAACTATTAACTGGCGAACTACTTACTCTAGCTTCCCGGCAACAATTAATAGACTGGATGGAG
GCGGATAAAGTTGCAGGACCACTTCTGCGCTCGGCCCTTCCGGCTGGCTGGTTTATTGCTGATAAATCTG
GAGCCGGTGAGCGTGGGTCTCGCGGTATCATTGCAGCACTGGGGCCAGATGGTAAGCCCTCCCGTATCGT
AGTTATCTACACGACGGGGAGTCAGGCAACTATGGATGAACGAAATAGACAGATCGCTGAGATAGGTGCC
TCACTGATTAAGCATTGGTAACTGTCAGACCAAGTTTACTCATATATACTTTAGATTGATTTAAAACTTC
ATTTTTAATTTAAAAGGATCTAGGTGAAGATCCTTTTTGATAATCTCATGACCAAAATCCCTTAACGTGA
GTTTTCGTTCCACTGAGCGTCAGACCCCGTAGAAAAGATCAAAGGATCTTCTTGAGATCCTTTTTTTCTG
CGCGTAATCTGCTGCTTGCAAACAAAAAAACCACCGCTACCAGCGGTGGTTTGTTTGCCGGATCAAGAGC
TACCAACTCTTTTTCCGAAGGTAACTGGCTTCAGCAGAGCGCAGATACCAAATACTGTTCTTCTAGTGTA
GCCGTAGTTAGGCCACCACTTCAAGAACTCTGTAGCACCGCCTACATACCTCGCTCTGCTAATCCTGTTA
CCAGTGGCTGCTGCCAGTGGCGATAAGTCGTGTCTTACCGGGTTGGACTCAAGACGATAGTTACCGGATA
AGGCGCAGCGGTCGGGCTGAACGGGGGGTTCGTGCACACAGCCCAGCTTGGAGCGAACGACCTACACCGA
ACTGAGATACCTACAGCGTGAGCTATGAGAAAGCGCCACGCTTCCCGAAGGGAGAAAGGCGGACAGGTAT
CCGGTAAGCGGCAGGGTCGGAACAGGAGAGCGCACGAGGGAGCTTCCAGGGGGAAACGCCTGGTATCTTT
ATAGTCCTGTCGGGTTTCGCCACCTCTGACTTGAGCGTCGATTTTTGTGATGCTCGTCAGGGGGGCGGAG
CCTATGGAAAAACGCCAGCAACGCGGCCTTTTTACGGTTCCTGGCCTTTTGCTGGCCTTTTGCTCACATG
TTCTTTCCTGCGTTATCCCCTGATTCTGTGGATAACCGTATTACCGCCTTTGAGTGAGCTGATACCGCTC
GCCGCAGCCGAACGACCGAGCGCAGCGAGTCAGTGAGCGAGGAAGCGGAAGAGCGCCCAATACGCAAACC
GCCTCTCCCCGCGCGTTGGCCGATTCATTAATGCAGCAAGCTCATGGCTGACTAATTTTTTTTATTTATG
CAGAGGCCGAGGCCGCCTCGGCCTCTGAGCTATTCCAGAAGTAGTGAGGAGGCTTTTTTGGAGGCCTAGG
CTTTTGCAAAAAGCTCCCCGTGGCACGACAGGTTTCCCGACTGGAAAGCGGGCAGTGAGCGCAACGCAAT
TAATGTGAGTTAGCTCACTCATTAGGCACCCCAGGCTTTACACTTTATGCTTCCGGCTCGTATGTTGTGT
GGAATTGTGAGCGGATAACAATTTCACACAGGAAACAGCTATGACATGATTACGAATTTCACAAATAAAG
CATTTTTTTCACTGCATTCTAGTTGTGGTTTGTCCAAACTCATCAATGTATCTTATCATGTCTGGATCAA
CTGGATAACTCAAGCTAACCAAAATCATCCCAAACTTCCCACCCCATACCCTATTACCACTGCCAATTAC
CTGTGGTTTCATTTACTCTAAACCTGTGATTCCTCTGAATTATTTTCATTTTAAAGAAATTGTATTTGTT
AAATATGTACTACAAACTTAGTAGT
