LOCUS       Exported 1173 bp ds-DNA linear SYN 08-JUL-2021
DEFINITION  Lentiviral expression of TGFB1 V367M.
ACCESSION   .
VERSION     .
KEYWORDS    pHAGE-TGFB1-V367M
SOURCE      synthetic DNA construct
  ORGANISM  synthetic DNA construct
REFERENCE   1 (bases 1 to 1173)
  AUTHORS   Ng PK, Li J, Jeong KJ, Shao S, Chen H, Tsang YH, Sengupta S, Wang Z,
            Bhavana VH, Tran R, Soewito S, Minussi DC, Moreno D, Kong K,
            Dogruluk T, Lu H, Gao J, Tokheim C, Zhou DC, Johnson AM, Zeng J, Ip
            CKM, Ju Z, Wester M, Yu S, Li Y, Vellano CP, Schultz N, Karchin R,
            Ding L, Lu Y, Cheung LWT, Chen K, Shaw KR, Meric-Bernstam F, Scott
            KL, Yi S, Sahni N, Liang H, Mills GB
  TITLE     Systematic Functional Annotation of Somatic Mutations in Cancer.
  JOURNAL   Cancer Cell. 2018 Mar 12;33(3):450-462.e10. doi:
            10.1016/j.ccell.2018.01.021.
  PUBMED    29533785
REFERENCE   2 (bases 1 to 1173)
  AUTHORS   .
  TITLE     Direct Submission
  JOURNAL   Exported Jul 8, 2021 from SnapGene Server 1.1.58
            http://www.snapgene.com
FEATURES             Location/Qualifiers
     source          1..1173
                     /organism="synthetic DNA construct"
                     /mol_type="other DNA"
ORIGIN
        1 atgccgccct ccgggctgcg gctgctgccg ctgctgctac cgctgctgtg gctactggtg
       61 ctgacgcctg gccggccggc cgcgggacta tccacctgca agactatcga catggagctg
      121 gtgaagcgga agcgcatcga ggccatccgc ggccagatcc tgtccaagct gcggctcgcc
      181 agccccccga gccaggggga ggtgccgccc ggcccgctgc ccgaggccgt gctcgccctg
      241 tacaacagca cccgcgaccg ggtggccggg gagagtgcag aaccggagcc cgagcctgag
      301 gccgactact acgccaagga ggtcacccgc gtgctaatgg tggaaaccca caacgaaatc
      361 tatgacaagt tcaagcagag tacacacagc atatatatgt tcttcaacac atcagagctc
      421 cgagaagcgg tacctgaacc cgtgttgctc tcccgggcag agctgcgtct gctgaggctc
      481 aagttaaaag tggagcagca cgtggagctg taccagaaat acagcaacaa ttcctggcga
      541 tacctcagca accggctgct ggcacccagc gactcgccag agtggttatc ttttgatgtc
      601 accggagttg tgcggcagtg gttgagccgt ggaggggaaa ttgagggctt tcgccttagc
      661 gcccactgct cctgtgacag cagggataac acactgcaag tggacatcaa cgggttcact
      721 accggccgcc gaggtgacct ggccaccatt catggcatga accggccttt cctgcttctc
      781 atggccaccc cgctggagag ggcccagcat ctgcaaagct cccggcaccg ccgagccctg
      841 gacaccaact attgcttcag ctccacggag aagaactgct gcgtgcggca gctgtacatt
      901 gacttccgca aggacctcgg ctggaagtgg atccacgagc ccaagggcta ccatgccaac
      961 ttctgcctcg ggccctgccc ctacatttgg agcctggaca cgcagtacag caaggtcctg
     1021 gccctgtaca accagcataa cccgggcgcc tcggcggcgc cgtgctgcgt gccgcaggcg
     1081 ctggagccgc tgcccatcat gtactacgtg ggccgcaagc ccaaggtgga gcagctgtcc
     1141 aacatgatcg tgcgctcctg caagtgcagc tga
//
